Addgene plasmid #164695: FLAG-PRMT3
Purpose: Expression of PRMT3 with an N-terminal FLAG tag
Depositing lab: Cheryl Arrowsmith. Depositing organization: University of Toronto. Publication: A potent, selective and cell-active allosteric inhibitor of protein arginine methyltransferase 3 (PRMT3). Kaniskan HU, Szewczyk MM, Yu Z, Eram MS, Yang X, Schmidt K, Luo X, Dai M, He F, Zang I, Lin Y, Kennedy S, Li F, Dobrovetsky E, Dong A, Smil D, Min SJ, Landon M, Lin-Jones J, Huang XP, Roth BL, Schapira M, Atadja P, Barsyte-Lovejoy D, Arrowsmith CH, Brown PJ, Zhao K, Jin J, Vedadi M. Angew Chem Int Ed Engl. 2015 Apr 20;54(17):5166-70. doi: 10.1002/anie.201412154. Epub 2015 Feb 27. PubMed 25728001.
Backbone
  Vector backbone: pcDNA3.1
  Vector type: Mammalian Expression
Growth in bacteria
  Bacterial resistance: Ampicillin, 100 μg/mL
  Growth temperature: 37°C
  Growth strain: DH5alpha
  Copy number: High Copy
Gene/Insert
  Gene/Insert name: PRMT3 (alt name: HRMT1L3)
  Species: H. sapiens (human)
  Insert size (bp): 1098
  Entrez Gene: PRMT3 (a.k.a. HRMT1L3)
  Promoter: CMV
  Tag / fusion protein: FLAG (N terminal on insert)
  Cloning method: Ligation Independent Cloning
  Sequencing primers: 5′ CMV forward: 5' CGCAAATGGGCGGTAGGCGTG 3'; 3′ BGH: 5' TAGAAGGCACAGTCGAGG 3'
Terms and licenses: Academic/Nonprofit Terms; Industry Terms: Not Available to Industry
How to cite: FLAG-PRMT3 was a gift from Cheryl Arrowsmith (Addgene plasmid # 164695 ; http://n2t.net/addgene:164695 ; RRID:Addgene_164695)
