[The description below was written by a language model from this plasmid's Addgene catalogue record and pLannotate feature annotations shown in this document.]
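Description:
FLAG-PRMT3 is a mammalian expression plasmid built on the pcDNA3.1 backbone that drives expression of human protein arginine methyltransferase 3 (PRMT3, also known as HRMT1L3) carrying an N-terminal FLAG epitope tag. The sequenced plasmid is about 7.0 kb. It is maintained in E. coli through a high-copy ColE1/pUC-type origin with ampicillin selection from the β-lactamase gene. An f1 origin is also present, which in principle allows production of single-stranded DNA.

The expression cassette consists of the human cytomegalovirus immediate-early enhancer and promoter, a short FLAG-encoding segment (annotated as a partial match to 3xFLAG, consistent with a single FLAG tag), the PRMT3 coding sequence, and the bovine growth hormone polyadenylation signal. T7 and SP6 phage promoters flank the insert, a standard backbone feature useful for in vitro transcription or sequencing. The catalogue lists the insert as 1,098 bp, whereas the annotated PRMT3 coding region spans roughly 1.6 kb. The record does not explain this difference. A separate cassette with the SV40 early promoter, the neomycin phosphotransferase gene and the SV40 poly(A) signal allows G418 selection of stably transfected mammalian cells. The remaining annotations (small lac, ble, bom and LTR-like fragments) are backbone remnants or short partial matches with no evident functional role.

The plasmid is intended for transient or stable overexpression of tagged PRMT3 in mammalian cells, where the FLAG epitope permits detection or immunoprecipitation. It was deposited in connection with work describing a cell-active allosteric PRMT3 inhibitor, which suggests use in cellular assays of PRMT3 activity and inhibition.
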