Features (pLannotate 1.2.2; 22 found; start..end, strand, type, name):
      1..380     +  enhancer       CMV enhancer: human cytomegalovirus immediate early enhancer
    381..584     +  promoter       CMV promoter: human cytomegalovirus (CMV) immediate early promoter
    580..613     +  LTR            5' LTR (truncated) (fragment): truncated 5' long terminal repeat (LTR) from HIV-1
    629..647     +  promoter       T7 promoter: promoter for bacteriophage T7 RNA polymerase
    688..707     +  CDS            3xFLAG (fragment): three tandem FLAG® epitope tags
    715..2304    +  CDS            PRMT3: ANM3_HUMAN - Also known as HRMT1L3. Experimental evidence at protein level: Swiss-Prot protein existence level 1. Methylates (mono and asymmetric dimethylation) the guanidino nitrogens of arginyl residues in some proteins. From Homo sapiens (Human).
   2335..2353    -  promoter       SP6 promoter: promoter for bacteriophage SP6 RNA polymerase
   2379..2603    +  polyA_signal   bGH poly(A) signal: bovine growth hormone polyadenylation signal
   2607..2628    +  promoter       SV40 promoter (fragment): SV40 enhancer and early promoter
   2649..3077    +  rep_origin     f1 ori (sequence partly withheld): f1 bacteriophage origin of replication; arrow indicates direction of (+) strand synthesis
   3091..3420    +  promoter       SV40 promoter: SV40 enhancer and early promoter
   3487..4278    +  CDS            neo: KKA2_KLEPN - Also known as kan, nptII. Experimental evidence at protein level: Swiss-Prot protein existence level 1. Resistance to kanamycin, neomycin, paromomycin, ribostamycin, butirosin and gentamicin B. From Klebsiella pneumoniae.
   4302..4460    +  CDS            ble (fragment): BLE_KLEPN - Experimental evidence at protein level: Swiss-Prot protein existence level 1. Binding protein with a strong affinity to the bleomycin family of antibiotics. Binds to CL990; an antimitotic-antibiotic compound. From Klebsiella pneumoniae.
   4455..4576    +  polyA_signal   SV40 poly(A) signal: SV40 polyadenylation signal
   4649..4665    -  protein_bind   lac operator: The lac repressor binds to the lac operator to inhibit transcription in E. coli. This inhibition can be relieved by adding lactose or isopropyl-β-D-thiogalactopyranoside (IPTG). lac repressor encoded by lacI
   4673..4703    -  promoter       lac promoter: promoter for the E. coli lac operon
   4718..4739    -  protein_bind   CAP binding site: CAP binding activates transcription in the presence of cAMP. E. coli catabolite activator protein
   4752..4844    -  CDS            lacI (fragment): lac repressor; lacI; The lac repressor binds to the lac operator to inhibit transcription in E. coli. This inhibition can be relieved by adding lactose or isopropyl-β-D-thiogalactopyranoside (IPTG).
   5027..5615    -  rep_origin     ori: high-copy-number ColE1/pMB1/pBR322/pUC origin of replication
   5786..6646    -  CDS            AmpR: β-lactamase; bla; confers resistance to ampicillin, carbenicillin, and related antibiotics
   6647..6751    -  promoter       AmpR promoter: bla
   6810..6862    -  misc_feature   bom (fragment): basis of mobility region from pBR322
>Addgene plasmid #164695 | FLAG-PRMT3 | addgene full sequence | sequence record 326689 | Addgene NGS Result
GACATTGATTATTGACTAGTTATTAATAGTAATCAATTACGGGGTCATTAGTTCATAGCCCATATATGGA
GTTCCGCGTTACATAACTTACGGTAAATGGCCCGCCTGGCTGACCGCCCAACGACCCCCGCCCATTGACG
TCAATAATGACGTATGTTCCCATAGTAACGCCAATAGGGACTTTCCATTGACGTCAATGGGTGGAGTATT
TACGGTAAACTGCCCACTTGGCAGTACATCAAGTGTATCATATGCCAAGTACGCCCCCTATTGACGTCAA
TGACGGTAAATGGCCCGCCTGGCATTATGCCCAGTACATGACCTTATGGGACTTTCCTACTTGGCAGTAC
ATCTACGTATTAGTCATCGCTATTACCATGGTGATGCGGTTTTGGCAGTACATCAATGGGCGTGGATAGC
GGTTTGACTCACGGGGATTTCCAAGTCTCCACCCCATTGACGTCAATGGGAGTTTGTTTTGGCACCAAAA
TCAACGGGACTTTCCAAAATGTCGTAACAACTCCGCCCCATTGACGCAAATGGGCGGTAGGCGTGTACGG
TGGGAGGTCTATATAAGCAGAGCTCTCTGGCTAACTAGAGAACCCACTGCTTACTGGCTTATCGAAATTA
ATACGACTCACTATAGGGAGACCCAAGCTTGGTACCGAGCTCGGATCCGCCACCATGGATTACAAGGATG
ACGACGACGATAAGTGCTCGTTAGCGTCAGGCGCTACCGGCGGCCGGGGCGCTGTGGAGAATGAGGAGGA
CCTGCCAGAACTGTCGGACAGCGGGGACGAGGCCGCCTGGGAGGATGAGGACGATGCAGATCTCCCCCAC
GGCAAGCAGCAGACCCCCTGCCTGTTCTGTAACAGGTTATTCACATCTGCTGAAGAAACATTTTCGCACT
GTAAGTCTGAGCATCAGTTTAATATTGACAGCATGGTTCATAAACATGGACTTGAATTTTATGGATACAT
TAAGCTAATAAATTTTATTAGACTTAAGAATCCTACAGTTGAGTACATGAATTCCATATACAACCCAGTG
CCTTGGGAGAAAGAAGAGTATTTGAAGCCAGTATTAGAAGATGACCTTTTACTTCAATTTGATGTAGAAG
ATCTTTATGAACCGGTGTCAGTACCCTTCTCATACCCCAATGGACTCAGTGAAAATACATCTGCTGTTGA
AAAATTGAAACATATGGAAGCCAGGGCACTGTCTGCTGAAGCCGCATTGGCCAGAGCACGTGAGGATCTG
CAAAAAATGAAACAATTTGCTCAGGATTTTGTGATGCACACAGATGTCAGAACCTGCTCGTCATCTACTA
GTGTCATTGCGGACCTCCAGGAGGATGAGGATGGTGTTTATTTCAGCTCATACGGGCATTATGGGATACA
TGAAGAAATGCTAAAGGACAAAATACGAACAGAAAGCTACCGAGATTTCATATACCAAAATCCACATATC
TTCAAAGACAAGGTAGTTTTGGATGTTGGGTGTGGAACTGGAATTCTCTCTATGTTTGCTGCTAAAGCTG
GGGCGAAGAAGGTTCTTGGAGTTGATCAATCTGAAATACTTTACCAGGCAATGGATATTATAAGACTAAA
TAAACTTGAAGATACTATTACACTAATTAAAGGAAAGATTGAAGAAGTTCATCTTCCTGTAGAAAAAGTA
GATGTTATCATATCTGAGTGGATGGGCTATTTTCTTCTGTTTGAGTCTATGTTAGATTCTGTCCTTTATG
CAAAGAACAAATACTTGGCAAAAGGAGGCTCGGTCTACCCTGACATTTGCACTATCAGCCTTGTAGCAGT
GAGTGATGTGAATAAACATGCTGATAGAATTGCTTTTTGGGATGATGTCTATGGCTTCAAGATGTCCTGC
ATGAAGAAAGCAGTTATCCCAGAAGCTGTTGTGGAAGTTTTAGATCCGAAGACTCTTATTTCAGAACCTT
GTGGTATTAAGCATATAGATTGCCATACGACGTCTATCTCAGATTTGGAATTTTCATCAGATTTTACCCT
GAAAATCACAAGGACATCCATGTGCACGGCAATTGCTGGCTACTTTGATATATATTTTGAGAAGAATTGC
CACAACAGGGTCGTGTTCTCTACGGGCCCTCAGAGCACCAAAACACACTGGAAACAAACAGTATTTCTAC
TGGAAAAACCATTTTCAGTTAAAGCAGGTGAAGCCTTGAAAGGAAAGGTCACAGTTCACAAGAATAAGAA
AGATCCACGTTCTCTCACCGTGACCCTCACGTTGAATAATTCAACTCAAACTTATGGTCTCCAGTGACTC
GAGCATGCATCTAGAGGGCCCTATTCTATAGTGTCACCTAAATGCTAGAGCTCGCTGATCAGCCTCGACT
GTGCCTTCTAGTTGCCAGCCATCTGTTGTTTGCCCCTCCCCCGTGCCTTCCTTGACCCTGGAAGGTGCCA
CTCCCACTGTCCTTTCCTAATAAAATGAGGAAATTGCATCGCATTGTCTGAGTAGGTGTCATTCTATTCT
GGGGGGTGGGGTGGGGCAGGACAGCAAGGGGGAGGATTGGGAAGACAATAGCAGGCATGCTGGGGATGCG
GTGGGCTCTATGGCTTCTGAGGCGGAAAGAACCAGCTGGGGCTCTAGGGGGTATCCCC
[124 nt withheld, positions 2649-2772]
C
[91 nt withheld, positions 2774-2864]
A
[49 nt withheld, positions 2866-2914]
CCTTTGACGTTGGAGTCCACGTTCTTT
[37 nt withheld, positions 2942-2978]
ACCCTATCTCGGTCTATTCTTTTGATTTATAAGGGATTTTGCCGATTTCGGCCTATTGGTTAAAAAATGA
GCTGATTTAACAAAAATTTAACGCGAATTAATTCTGTGGAATGTGTGTCAGTTAGGGTGTGGAAAGTCCC
CAGGCTCCCCAGCAGGCAGAAGTATGCAAAGCATGCATCTCAATTAGTCAGCAACCAGGTGTGGAAAGTC
CCCAGGCTCCCCAGCAGGCAGAAGTATGCAAAGCATGCATCTCAATTAGTCAGCAACCATAGTCCCGCCC
CTAACTCCGCCCATCCCGCCCCTAACTCCGCCCAGTTCCGCCCATTCTCCGCCCCATGGCTGACTAATTT
TTTTTATTTATGCAGAGGCCGAGGCCGCCTCTGCCTCTGAGCTATTCCAGAAGTAGTGAGGAGGCTTTTT
TGGAGGCCTAGGCTTTTGCAAAAAGCTCCCGGGAGCTTGTATATCCATTTTCGGATCTGATCAAGAGACA
GGATGAGGATCGTTTCGCATGATTGAACAAGATGGATTGCACGCAGGTTCTCCGGCCGCTTGGGTGGAGA
GGCTATTCGGCTATGACTGGGCACAACAGACAATCGGCTGCTCTGATGCCGCCGTGTTCCGGCTGTCAGC
GCAGGGGCGCCCGGTTCTTTTTGTCAAGACCGACCTGTCCGGTGCCCTGAATGAACTGCAGGACGAGGCA
GCGCGGCTATCGTGGCTGGCCACGACGGGCGTTCCTTGCGCAGCTGTGCTCGACGTTGTCACTGAAGCGG
GAAGGGACTGGCTGCTATTGGGCGAAGTGCCGGGGCAGGATCTCCTGTCATCTCACCTTGCTCCTGCCGA
GAAAGTATCCATCATGGCTGATGCAATGCGGCGGCTGCATACGCTTGATCCGGCTACCTGCCCATTCGAC
CACCAAGCGAAACATCGCATCGAGCGAGCACGTACTCGGATGGAAGCCGGTCTTGTCGATCAGGATGATC
TGGACGAAGAGCATCAGGGGCTCGCGCCAGCCGAACTGTTCGCCAGGCTCAAGGCGCGCATGCCCGACGG
CGAGGATCTCGTCGTGACCCATGGCGATGCCTGCTTGCCGAATATCATGGTGGAAAATGGCCGCTTTTCT
GGATTCATCGACTGTGGCCGGCTGGGTGTGGCGGACCGCTATCAGGACATAGCGTTGGCTACCCGTGATA
TTGCTGAAGAGCTTGGCGGCGAATGGGCTGACCGCTTCCTCGTGCTTTACGGTATCGCCGCTCCCGATTC
GCAGCGCATCGCCTTCTATCGCCTTCTTGACGAGTTCTTCTGAGCGGGACTCTGGGGTTCGAAATGACCG
ACCAAGCGACGCCCAACCTGCCATCACGAGATTTCGATTCCACCGCCGCCTTCTATGAAAGGTTGGGCTT
CGGAATCGTTTTCCGGGACGCCGGCTGGATGATCCTCCAGCGCGGGGATCTCATGCTGGAGTTCTTCGCC
CACCCCAACTTGTTTATTGCAGCTTATAATGGTTACAAATAAAGCAATAGCATCACAAATTTCACAAATA
AAGCATTTTTTTCACTGCATTCTAGTTGTGGTTTGTCCAAACTCATCAATGTATCTTATCATGTCTGTAT
ACCGTCGACCTCTAGCTAGAGCTTGGCGTAATCATGGTCATAGCTGTTTCCTGTGTGAAATTGTTATCCG
CTCACAATTCCACACAACATACGAGCCGGAAGCATAAAGTGTAAAGCCTGGGGTGCCTAATGAGTGAGCT
AACTCACATTAATTGCGTTGCGCTCACTGCCCGCTTTCCAGTCGGGAAACCTGTCGTGCCAGCTGCATTA
ATGAATCGGCCAACGCGCGGGGAGAGGCGGTTTGCGTATTGGGCGCTCTTCCGCTTCCTCGCTCACTGAC
TCGCTGCGCTCGGTCGTTCGGCTGCGGCGAGCGGTATCAGCTCACTCAAAGGCGGTAATACGGTTATCCA
CAGAATCAGGGGATAACGCAGGAAAGAACATGTGAGCAAAAGGCCAGCAAAAGGCCAGGAACCGTAAAAA
GGCCGCGTTGCTGGCGTTTTTCCATAGGCTCCGCCCCCCTGACGAGCATCACAAAAATCGACGCTCAAGT
CAGAGGTGGCGAAACCCGACAGGACTATAAAGATACCAGGCGTTTCCCCCTGGAAGCTCCCTCGTGCGCT
CTCCTGTTCCGACCCTGCCGCTTACCGGATACCTGTCCGCCTTTCTCCCTTCGGGAAGCGTGGCGCTTTC
TCATAGCTCACGCTGTAGGTATCTCAGTTCGGTGTAGGTCGTTCGCTCCAAGCTGGGCTGTGTGCACGAA
CCCCCCGTTCAGCCCGACCGCTGCGCCTTATCCGGTAACTATCGTCTTGAGTCCAACCCGGTAAGACACG
ACTTATCGCCACTGGCAGCAGCCACTGGTAACAGGATTAGCAGAGCGAGGTATGTAGGCGGTGCTACAGA
GTTCTTGAAGTGGTGGCCTAACTACGGCTACACTAGAAGAACAGTATTTGGTATCTGCGCTCTGCTGAAG
CCAGTTACCTTCGGAAAAAGAGTTGGTAGCTCTTGATCCGGCAAACAAACCACCGCTGGTAGCGGTGGTT
TTTTTGTTTGCAAGCAGCAGATTACGCGCAGAAAAAAAGGATCTCAAGAAGATCCTTTGATCTTTTCTAC
GGGGTCTGACGCTCAGTGGAACGAAAACTCACGTTAAGGGATTTTGGTCATGAGATTATCAAAAAGGATC
TTCACCTAGATCCTTTTAAATTAAAAATGAAGTTTTAAATCAATCTAAAGTATATATGAGTAAACTTGGT
CTGACAGTTACCAATGCTTAATCAGTGAGGCACCTATCTCAGCGATCTGTCTATTTCGTTCATCCATAGT
TGCCTGACTCCCCGTCGTGTAGATAACTACGATACGGGAGGGCTTACCATCTGGCCCCAGTGCTGCAATG
ATACCGCGAGACCCACGCTCACCGGCTCCAGATTTATCAGCAATAAACCAGCCAGCCGGAAGGGCCGAGC
GCAGAAGTGGTCCTGCAACTTTATCCGCCTCCATCCAGTCTATTAATTGTTGCCGGGAAGCTAGAGTAAG
TAGTTCGCCAGTTAATAGTTTGCGCAACGTTGTTGCCATTGCTACAGGCATCGTGGTGTCACGCTCGTCG
TTTGGTATGGCTTCATTCAGCTCCGGTTCCCAACGATCAAGGCGAGTTACATGATCCCCCATGTTGTGCA
AAAAAGCGGTTAGCTCCTTCGGTCCTCCGATCGTTGTCAGAAGTAAGTTGGCCGCAGTGTTATCACTCAT
GGTTATGGCAGCACTGCATAATTCTCTTACTGTCATGCCATCCGTAAGATGCTTTTCTGTGACTGGTGAG
TACTCAACCAAGTCATTCTGAGAATAGTGTATGCGGCGACCGAGTTGCTCTTGCCCGGCGTCAATACGGG
ATAATACCGCGCCACATAGCAGAACTTTAAAAGTGCTCATCATTGGAAAACGTTCTTCGGGGCGAAAACT
CTCAAGGATCTTACCGCTGTTGAGATCCAGTTCGATGTAACCCACTCGTGCACCCAACTGATCTTCAGCA
TCTTTTACTTTCACCAGCGTTTCTGGGTGAGCAAAAACAGGAAGGCAAAATGCCGCAAAAAAGGGAATAA
GGGCGACACGGAAATGTTGAATACTCATACTCTTCCTTTTTCAATATTATTGAAGCATTTATCAGGGTTA
TTGTCTCATGAGCGGATACATATTTGAATGTATTTAGAAAAATAAACAAATAGGGGTTCCGCGCACATTT
CCCCGAAAAGTGCCACCTGACGTCGACGGATCGGGAGATCTCCCGATCCCCTATGGTGCACTCTCAGTAC
AATCTGCTCTGATGCCGCATAGTTAAGCCAGTATCTGCTCCCTGCTTGTGTGTTGGAGGTCGCTGAGTAG
TGCGCGAGCAAAATTTAAGCTACAACAAGGCAAGGCTTGACCGACAATTGCATGAAGAATCTGCTTAGGG
TTAGGCGTTTTGCGCTGCTTCGCGATGTACGGGCCAGATATACGCGTT
