>Addgene plasmid #164695 | FLAG-PRMT3 | depositor partial sequence | sequence record 319754 | Insert sequence
ATGGATTACAAGGATGACGACGACGATAAGTGCTCGTTAGCGTCAGGCGCTACCGGCGGCCGGGGCGCTG
TGGAGAATGAGGAGGACCTGCCAGAACTGTCGGACAGCGGGGACGAGGCCGCCTGGGAGGATGAGGACGA
TGCAGATCTCCCCCACGGCAAGCAGCAGACCCCCTGCCTGTTCTGTAACAGGTTATTCACATCTGCTGAA
GAAACATTTTCGCACTGTAAGTCTGAGCATCAGTTTAATATTGACAGCATGGTTCATAAACATGGACTTG
AATTTTATGGATACATTAAGCTAATAAATTTTATTAGACTTAAGAATCCTACAGTTGAGTACATGAATTC
CATATACAACCCAGTGCCTTGGGAGAAAGAAGAGTATTTGAAGCCAGTATTAGAAGATGACCTTTTACTT
CAATTTGATGTAGAAGATCTTTATGAACCGGTGTCAGTACCCTTCTCATACCCCAATGGACTCAGTGAAA
ATACATCTGCTGTTGAAAAATTGAAACATATGGAAGCCAGGGCACTGTCTGCTGAAGCCGCATTGGCCAG
AGCACGTGAGGATCTGCAAAAAATGAAACAATTTGCTCAGGATTTTGTGATGCACACAGATGTCAGAACC
TGCTCGTCATCTACTAGTGTCATTGCGGACCTCCAGGAGGATGAGGATGGTGTTTATTTCAGCTCATACG
GGCATTATGGGATACATGAAGAAATGCTAAAGGACAAAATACGAACAGAAAGCTACCGAGATTTCATATA
CCAAAATCCACATATCTTCAAAGACAAGGTAGTTTTGGATGTTGGGTGTGGAACTGGAATTCTCTCTATG
TTTGCTGCTAAAGCTGGGGCGAAGAAGGTTCTTGGAGTTGATCAATCTGAAATACTTTACCAGGCAATGG
ATATTATAAGACTAAATAAACTTGAAGATACTATTACACTAATTAAAGGAAAGATTGAAGAAGTTCATCT
TCCTGTAGAAAAAGTAGATGTTATCATATCTGAGTGGATGGGCTATTTTCTTCTGTTTGAGTCTATGTTA
GATTCTGTCCTTTATGCAAAGAACAAATACTTGGCAAAAGGAGGCTCGGTCTACCCTGACATTTGCACTA
TCAGCCTTGTAGCAGTGAGTGATGTGAATAAACATGCTGATAGAATTGCTTTTTGGGATGATGTCTATGG
CTTCAAGATGTCCTGCATGAAGAAAGCAGTTATCCCAGAAGCTGTTGTGGAAGTTTTAGATCCGAAGACT
CTTATTTCAGAACCTTGTGGTATTAAGCATATAGATTGCCATACGACGTCTATCTCAGATTTGGAATTTT
CATCAGATTTTACCCTGAAAATCACAAGGACATCCATGTGCACGGCAATTGCTGGCTACTTTGATATATA
TTTTGAGAAGAATTGCCACAACAGGGTCGTGTTCTCTACGGGCCCTCAGAGCACCAAAACACACTGGAAA
CAAACAGTATTTCTACTGGAAAAACCATTTTCAGTTAAAGCAGGTGAAGCCTTGAAAGGAAAGGTCACAG
TTCACAAGAATAAGAAAGATCCACGTTCTCTCACCGTGACCCTCACGTTGAATAATTCAACTCAAACTTA
TGGTCTCCAG
